Addgene plasmid #20759: pFA6a-6xGLY-T7-HIS3MX6
Purpose: (Empty Backbone)
Depositing lab: Mark Hochstrasser. Depositing organization: Yale University. Publication: Small epitope-linker modules for PCR-based C-terminal tagging in Saccharomyces cerevisiae. Funakoshi M, Hochstrasser M. Yeast. 2009 Feb 25. 26(3):185-192. 10.1002/yea.1658 PubMed 19243080.
Backbone
  Vector backbone: pFA6a
  Backbone size (bp): 2513
  Vector type: Yeast Expression ; PCR-based C-terminal tagging
  Selectable markers: HIS3
Growth in bacteria
  Bacterial resistance: Ampicillin, 100 μg/mL
  Growth temperature: 37°C
  Growth strain: DH5alpha
  Copy number: Unknown
Gene/Insert
  Gene/Insert name: None
  Cloning method: Restriction Enzyme; 5′ cloning site PacI (unknown if destroyed); 3′ cloning site PmeI (unknown if destroyed)
  Sequencing primers: 5′ SP6; 3′ T7
Terms and licenses: Academic/Nonprofit Terms; Industry Terms: Not Available to Industry
How to cite: pFA6a-6xGLY-T7-HIS3MX6 was a gift from Mark Hochstrasser (Addgene plasmid # 20759 ; http://n2t.net/addgene:20759 ; RRID:Addgene_20759)
