[The description below was written by a language model from this plasmid's Addgene catalogue record and pLannotate feature annotations shown in this document.]
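Description:
pFA6a-6xGLY-T7-HIS3MX6 is a template plasmid of the pFA6a family for PCR-based C-terminal epitope tagging of genes in Saccharomyces cerevisiae. It is catalogued as an empty backbone with no gene insert: it is not meant to express a cloned gene, but to supply a tagging module that is amplified with primers carrying homology to a chosen chromosomal locus and then integrated by homologous recombination at the 3′ end of the target open reading frame. The plasmid has no annotated yeast replication origin. It is propagated in E. coli through a high-copy ColE1/pUC-type origin and selected with ampicillin via the β-lactamase gene and its promoter. Short annotated fragments of lacI, rop and bom are remnants of the bacterial backbone, not functional elements.

The tagging module begins with the T7 epitope tag (the bacteriophage T7 gene 10 leader peptide). According to the plasmid name, this is preceded by a six-glycine linker, which the feature table does not annotate separately; such a linker provides a flexible spacer between the tagged protein and the epitope. The S. cerevisiae ADH1 terminator follows, ending transcription of the tagged gene once integrated. Downstream lies the HIS3MX6 marker cassette, in which a HIS3-type coding sequence is driven by the Ashbya gossypii TEF promoter and closed by the TEF terminator, allowing integrants to be selected by histidine prototrophy in his3 strains. The record lists PacI and PmeI as the cloning sites for the module, and SP6 and T7 promoters flank the region and serve as sequencing primer sites. The full sequence is 4,109 nt, on a backbone recorded as 2,513 bp.
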