Features (pLannotate 1.2.2; 13 found; start..end, strand, type, name):
     79..111     +  CDS            T7 tag (gene 10 leader): leader peptide from bacteriophage T7 gene 10 promotes efficient translation in E. coli
    135..322     +  terminator     ADH1 terminator: S. cerevisiae ADH1; transcription terminator for the S. cerevisiae alcohol dehydrogenase 1 (ADH1) gene
    397..740     +  promoter       TEF promoter: Ashbya gossypii TEF promoter
    783..1436    +  CDS            HIS3: HIS7_YEAST - Experimental evidence at protein level: Swiss-Prot protein existence level 1. From Saccharomyces cerevisiae (strain ATCC 204508 / S288c) (Baker's yeast).
   1443..1640    +  terminator     TEF terminator: Ashbya gossypii TEF terminator
   1745..1763    -  promoter       T7 promoter: promoter for bacteriophage T7 RNA polymerase
   1785..1838    -  CDS            lacI (fragment): lac repressor; lacI; The lac repressor binds to the lac operator to inhibit transcription in E. coli. This inhibition can be relieved by adding lactose or isopropyl-β-D-thiogalactopyranoside (IPTG).
   2021..2609    -  rep_origin     ori: high-copy-number ColE1/pMB1/pBR322/pUC origin of replication
   2780..3640    -  CDS            AmpR: β-lactamase; bla; confers resistance to ampicillin, carbenicillin, and related antibiotics
   3641..3745    -  promoter       AmpR promoter: bla
   3840..3875    +  CDS            rop (fragment): Rop protein, which maintains plasmids at low copy number; rop
   3977..4028    +  misc_feature   bom (fragment): basis of mobility region from pBR322
   4091..4109    +  promoter       SP6 promoter: promoter for bacteriophage SP6 RNA polymerase
>Addgene plasmid #20759 | pFA6a-6xGLY-T7-HIS3MX6 | depositor full sequence | sequence record 9651 | Author sequence
ACGCGGCCGCCAGCTGAAGCTTCGTACGCTGCAGGTCGACGGATCCCCGGGTTAATTAACGGGGGAGGCG
GGGGTGGAATGGCTAGCATGACTGGTGGACAGCAAATGGGTTAGGGCGCGCCACTTCTAAATAAGCGAAT
TTCTTATGATTTATGATTTTTATTATTAAATAAGTTATAAAAAAAATAAGTGTATACAAATTTTAAAGTG
ACTCTTAGGTTTTAAAACGAAAATTCTTATTCTTGAGTAACTCTTTCCTGTAGGTCAGGTTGCTTTCTCA
GGTATAGTATGAGGTCGCTCTTATTGACCACACCTCTACCGGCAGATCCGCTAGGGATAACAGGGTAATA
TAGATCTGTTTAGCTTGCCTCGTCCCCGCCGGGTCACCCGGCCAGCGACATGGAGGCCCAGAATACCCTC
CTTGACAGTCTTGACGTGCGCAGCTCAGGGGCATGATGTGACTGTCGCCCGTACATTTAGCCCATACATC
CCCATGTATAATCATTTGCATCCATACATTTTGATGGCCGCACGGCGCGAAGCAAAAATTACGGCTCCTC
GCTGCAGACCTGCGAGCAGGGAAACGCTCCCCTCACAGACGCGTTGAATTGTCCCCACGCCGCGCCCCTG
TAGAGAAATATAAAAGGTTAGGATTTGCCACTGAGGTTCTTCTTTCATATACTTCCTTTTAAAATCTTGC
TAGGATACAGTTCTCACATCACATCCGAACATAAACAACCATGGCAGAACCAGCCCAAAAAAAGCAAAAA
CAAACTGTTCAGGAGCGCAAGGCGTTTATCTCCCGTATCACTAATGAAACTAAAATTCAAATCGCTATTT
CGCTGAATGGTGGTTATATTCAAATAAAAGATTCGATTCTTCCTGCAAAGAAGGATGACGATGTAGCTTC
CCAAGCTACTCAGTCACAGGTCATCGATATTCACACAGGTGTTGGCTTTTTGGATCATATGATCCATGCG
TTGGCAAAACACTCTGGTTGGTCTCTTATTGTTGAATGTATCGGTGACCTGCACATTGACGATCACCATA
CTACCGAAGATTGCGGTATCGCATTAGGGCAAGCGTTCAAAGAAGCAATGGGTGCTGTCCGTGGTGTAAA
AAGATTCGGTACTGGGTTCGCACCATTGGATGAGGCGCTATCACGTGCCGTAGTCGATTTATCTAATAGA
CCATTTGCTGTAATCGACCTTGGATTGAAGAGAGAGATGATTGGTGATTTATCCACTGAAATGATTCCAC
ACTTTTTGGAAAGTTTCGCGGAGGCGGCCAGAATTACTTTGCATGTTGATTGTCTGAGAGGTTTCAACGA
TCACCACAGAAGTGAGAGTGCGTTCAAGGCTTTGGCTGTTGCCATAAGAGAAGCTATTTCTAGCAATGGC
ACCAATGACGTTCCCTCAACCAAAGGTGTTTTGATGTGAAGTACTGACAATAAAAAGATTCTTGTTTTCA
AGAACTTGTCATTTGTATAGTTTTTTTATATTGTAGTTGTTCTATTTTAATCAAATGTTAGCGTGATTTA
TATTTTTTTTCGCCTCGACATCATCTGCCCAGATGCGAAGTTAAGTGCGCAGAAAGTAATATCATGCGTC
AATCGTATGTGAATGCTGGTCGCTATACTGCTGTCGATTCGATACTAACGCCGCCATCCAGTTTAAACGA
GCTCGAATTCATCGATGATATCAGATCCACTAGTGGCCTATGCGGCCGCGGATCTGCCGGTCTCCCTATA
GTGAGTCGTATTAATTTCGATAAGCCAGGTTAACCTGCATTAATGAATCGGCCAACGCGCGGGGAGAGGC
GGTTTGCGTATTGGGCGCTCTTCCGCTTCCTCGCTCACTGACTCGCTGCGCTCGGTCGTTCGGCTGCGGC
GAGCGGTATCAGCTCACTCAAAGGCGGTAATACGGTTATCCACAGAATCAGGGGATAACGCAGGAAAGAA
CATGTGAGCAAAAGGCCAGCAAAAGGCCAGGAACCGTAAAAAGGCCGCGTTGCTGGCGTTTTTCCATAGG
CTCCGCCCCCCTGACGAGCATCACAAAAATCGACGCTCAAGTCAGAGGTGGCGAAACCCGACAGGACTAT
AAAGATACCAGGCGTTTCCCCCTGGAAGCTCCCTCGTGCGCTCTCCTGTTCCGACCCTGCCGCTTACCGG
ATACCTGTCCGCCTTTCTCCCTTCGGGAAGCGTGGCGCTTTCTCAATGCTCACGCTGTAGGTATCTCAGT
TCGGTGTAGGTCGTTCGCTCCAAGCTGGGCTGTGTGCACGAACCCCCCGTTCAGCCCGACCGCTGCGCCT
TATCCGGTAACTATCGTCTTGAGTCCAACCCGGTAAGACACGACTTATCGCCACTGGCAGCAGCCACTGG
TAACAGGATTAGCAGAGCGAGGTATGTAGGCGGTGCTACAGAGTTCTTGAAGTGGTGGCCTAACTACGGC
TACACTAGAAGGACAGTATTTGGTATCTGCGCTCTGCTGAAGCCAGTTACCTTCGGAAAAAGAGTTGGTA
GCTCTTGATCCGGCAAACAAACCACCGCTGGTAGCGGTGGTTTTTTTGTTTGCAAGCAGCAGATTACGCG
CAGAAAAAAAGGATCTCAAGAAGATCCTTTGATCTTTTCTACGGGGTCTGACGCTCAGTGGAACGAAAAC
TCACGTTAAGGGATTTTGGTCATGAGATTATCAAAAAGGATCTTCACCTAGATCCTTTTAAATTAAAAAT
GAAGTTTTAAATCAATCTAAAGTATATATGAGTAAACTTGGTCTGACAGTTACCAATGCTTAATCAGTGA
GGCACCTATCTCAGCGATCTGTCTATTTCGTTCATCCATAGTTGCCTGACTCCCCGTCGTGTAGATAACT
ACGATACGGGAGGGCTTACCATCTGGCCCCAGTGCTGCAATGATACCGCGAGACCCACGCTCACCGGCTC
CAGATTTATCAGCAATAAACCAGCCAGCCGGAAGGGCCGAGCGCAGAAGTGGTCCTGCAACTTTATCCGC
CTCCATCCAGTCTATTAATTGTTGCCGGGAAGCTAGAGTAAGTAGTTCGCCAGTTAATAGTTTGCGCAAC
GTTGTTGCCATTGCTACAGGCATCGTGGTGTCACGCTCGTCGTTTGGTATGGCTTCATTCAGCTCCGGTT
CCCAACGATCAAGGCGAGTTACATGATCCCCCATGTTGTGCAAAAAAGCGGTTAGCTCCTTCGGTCCTCC
GATCGTTGTCAGAAGTAAGTTGGCCGCAGTGTTATCACTCATGGTTATGGCAGCACTGCATAATTCTCTT
ACTGTCATGCCATCCGTAAGATGCTTTTCTGTGACTGGTGAGTACTCAACCAAGTCATTCTGAGAATAGT
GTATGCGGCGACCGAGTTGCTCTTGCCCGGCGTCAATACGGGATAATACCGCGCCACATAGCAGAACTTT
AAAAGTGCTCATCATTGGAAAACGTTCTTCGGGGCGAAAACTCTCAAGGATCTTACCGCTGTTGAGATCC
AGTTCGATGTAACCCACTCGTGCACCCAACTGATCTTCAGCATCTTTTACTTTCACCAGCGTTTCTGGGT
GAGCAAAAACAGGAAGGCAAAATGCCGCAAAAAAGGGAATAAGGGCGACACGGAAATGTTGAATACTCAT
ACTCTTCCTTTTTCAATATTATTGAAGCATTTATCAGGGTTATTGTCTCATGAGCGGATACATATTTGAA
TGTATTTAGAAAAATAAACAAATAGGGGTTCCGCGCACATTTCCCCGAAAAGTGCCACCTGACGTCTAAG
AAACCATTATTATCATGACATTAACCTATAAAAATAGGCGTATCACGAGGCCCTTTCGTCTCGCGCGTTT
CGGTGATGACGGTGAAAACCTCTGACACATGCAGCTCCCGGAGACGGTCACAGCTTGTCTGTAAGCGGAT
GCCGGGAGCAGACAAGCCCGTCAGGGCGCGTCAGCGGGTGTTGGCGGGTGTCGGGGCTGGCTTAACTATG
CGGCATCAGAGCAGATTGTACTGAGAGTGCACCATATGGACATATTGTCGTTAGAACGCGGCTACAATTA
ATACATAACCTTATGTATCATACACATACGATTTAGGTGACACTATAGA
