>Addgene plasmid #20759 | pFA6a-6xGLY-T7-HIS3MX6 | addgene partial sequence | sequence record 26612 | 20759 with T7
NCTAGTGGANCTGATATCATCGATGAATTCGAGCTCGTTTAAACTGGATGGCGGCGTTAGTATCGAATCG
ACAGCAGTATAGCGACCAGCATTCACATACGATTGACGCATGATATTACTTTCTGCGCACTTAACTTCGC
ATCTGGGCAGATGATGTCGAGGCGAAAAAAAATATAAATCACGCTAACATTTGATTAAAATAGAACAACT
ACAATATAAAAAAACTATACAAATGACAAGTTCTTGAAAACAAGAATCTTTTTATTGTCAGTACTTCACA
TCAAAACACCTTTGGTTGAGGGAACGTCATTGGTGCCATTGCTAGAAATAGCTTCTCTTATGGCAACAGC
CAAAGCCTTGAACGCACTCTCACTTCTGTGGTGATCGTTGAAACCTCTCAGACAATCAACATGCAAAGTA
ATTCTGGCCGCCTCCGCGAAACTTTCCAAAAAGTGTGGAATCATTTCAGTGGATAAATCACCAATCATCT
CTCTCTTCAATCCAAGGTCGATTACAGCAAATGGTCTACTAGATAAATCGACTACGGCACGTGATAGCGC
CTCATCCAATGGTGCGAACCCAGTACCGAATCTTTTTACACCACGGACAGCACCCATTGCTTCTTTGAAC
GCTTGCCCTAATGCNNNNNNNNNNNNNNNNNNNNNNNNNNNNGANCGTCAATGNNGCAGGTCACCAATAC
ATTCAACAATAAGAGACCAACCAGAGTGTTTTGCCAACGCATGGATCATATGATCCAAAAAGCCAACACC
TGTGNN
